>Addgene plasmid #161221 | pDONR221-SLC25A6_STOP | addgene full sequence | sequence record 390326 | Addgene NGS Result
CAAATAATGATTTTATTTTGACTGATAGTGACCTGTTCGTTGCAACACATTGATGAGCAATGCTTTTTTA
TAATGCCAACTTTGTACAAAAAAGCAGGCTCCACCATGACCGAGCAGGCCATCAGCTTCGCCAAGGATTT
TCTGGCAGGAGGAATCGCAGCAGCAATCTCCAAGACAGCAGTGGCCCCCATCGAGAGAGTGAAGCTGCTG
CTGCAGGTGCAGCACGCCTCCAAGCAGATCGCCGCCGACAAGCAGTATAAGGGCATCGTGGATTGCATCG
TGAGGATCCCAAAGGAGCAGGGCGTGCTGTCTTTCTGGAGAGGCAACCTGGCCAATGTGATCAGGTATTT
TCCCACCCAGGCCCTGAACTTCGCCTTTAAGGATAAGTACAAGCAGATCTTCCTGGGCGGCGTGGACAAG
CACACCCAGTTCTGGAGGTATTTTGCCGGCAATCTGGCATCTGGAGGAGCAGCAGGAGCCACAAGCCTGT
GCTTCGTGTACCCTCTGGATTTTGCAAGGACCAGGCTGGCAGCAGACGTGGGCAAGTCTGGCACAGAGAG
AGAGTTTAGGGGCCTGGGCGATTGTCTGGTGAAGATCACCAAGAGCGACGGCATCCGCGGCCTGTATCAG
GGCTTCAGCGTGTCCGTGCAGGGCATCATCATCTACCGGGCCGCCTATTTTGGCGTGTACGACACCGCCA
AGGGCATGCTGCCCGATCCTAAGAACACACACATCGTGGTGAGCTGGATGATCGCACAGACCGTGACAGC
AGTGGCAGGAGTGGTGTCCTATCCATTCGATACAGTGCGGAGAAGGATGATGATGCAGTCTGGCCGCAAG
GGCGCCGACATCATGTACACCGGCACAGTGGATTGTTGGCGCAAGATCTTCCGGGACGAGGGCGGCAAGG
CCTTCTTTAAGGGCGCCTGGTCCAATGTGCTGAGGGGAATGGGAGGAGCCTTTGTGCTGGTGCTGTACGA
CGAGCTGAAGAAAGTGATCTAAGACCCAGCTTTCTTGTACAAAGTTGGCATTATAAGAAAGCATTGCTTA
TCAATTTGTTGCAACGAACAGGTCACTATCAGTCAAAATAAAATCATTATTTGCCATCCAGCTGATATCC
CCTATAGTGAGTCGTATTACATGGTCATAGCTGTTTCCTGGCAGCTCTGGCCCGTGTCTCAAAATCTCTG
ATGTTACATTGCACAAGATAAAAATATATCATCATGAACAATAAAACTGTCTGCTTACATAAACAGTAAT
ACAAGGGGTGTTATGAGCCATATTCAACGGGAAACGTCGAGGCCGCGATTAAATTCCAACATGGATGCTG
ATTTATATGGGTATAAATGGGCTCGCGATAATGTCGGGCAATCAGGTGCGACAATCTATCGCTTGTATGG
GAAGCCCGATGCGCCAGAGTTGTTTCTGAAACATGGCAAAGGTAGCGTTGCCAATGATGTTACAGATGAG
ATGGTCAGACTAAACTGGCTGACGGAATTTATGCCTCTTCCGACCATCAAGCATTTTATCCGTACTCCTG
ATGATGCATGGTTACTCACCACTGCGATCCCCGGAAAAACAGCATTCCAGGTATTAGAAGAATATCCTGA
TTCAGGTGAAAATATTGTTGATGCGCTGGCAGTGTTCCTGCGCCGGTTGCATTCGATTCCTGTTTGTAAT
TGTCCTTTTAACAGCGATCGCGTATTTCGTCTCGCTCAGGCGCAATCACGAATGAATAACGGTTTGGTTG
ATGCGAGTGATTTTGATGACGAGCGTAATGGCTGGCCTGTTGAACAAGTCTGGAAAGAAATGCATAAACT
TTTGCCATTCTCACCGGATTCAGTCGTCACTCATGGTGATTTCTCACTTGATAACCTTATTTTTGACGAG
GGGAAATTAATAGGTTGTATTGATGTTGGACGAGTCGGAATCGCAGACCGATACCAGGATCTTGCCATCC
TATGGAACTGCCTCGGTGAGTTTTCTCCTTCATTACAGAAACGGCTTTTTCAAAAATATGGTATTGATAA
TCCTGATATGAATAAATTGCAGTTTCATTTGATGCTCGATGAGTTTTTCTAATCAGAATTGGTTAATTGG
TTGTAACACTGGCAGAGCATTACGCTGACTTGACGGGACGGCGCAAGCTCATGACCAAAATCCCTTAACG
TGAGTTACGCGTCGTTCCACTGAGCGTCAGACCCCGTAGAAAAGATCAAAGGATCTTCTTGAGATCCTTT
TTTTCTGCGCGTAATCTGCTGCTTGCAAACAAAAAAACCACCGCTACCAGCGGTGGTTTGTTTGCCGGAT
CAAGAGCTACCAACTCTTTTTCCGAAGGTAACTGGCTTCAGCAGAGCGCAGATACCAAATACTGTTCTTC
TAGTGTAGCCGTAGTTAGGCCACCACTTCAAGAACTCTGTAGCACCGCCTACATACCTCGCTCTGCTAAT
CCTGTTACCAGTGGCTGCTGCCAGTGGCGATAAGTCGTGTCTTACCGGGTTGGACTCAAGACGATAGTTA
CCGGATAAGGCGCAGCGGTCGGGCTGAACGGGGGGTTCGTGCACACAGCCCAGCTTGGAGCGAACGACCT
ACACCGAACTGAGATACCTACAGCGTGAGCTATGAGAAAGCGCCACGCTTCCCGAAGGGAGAAAGGCGGA
CAGGTATCCGGTAAGCGGCAGGGTCGGAACAGGAGAGCGCACGAGGGAGCTTCCAGGGGGAAACGCCTGG
TATCTTTATAGTCCTGTCGGGTTTCGCCACCTCTGACTTGAGCGTCGATTTTTGTGATGCTCGTCAGGGG
GGCGGAGCCTATGGAAAAACGCCAGCAACGCGGCCTTTTTACGGTTCCTGGCCTTTTGCTGGCCTTTTGC
TCACATGTTCTTTCCTGCGTTATCCCCTGATTCTGTGGATAACCGTATTACCGCCTTTGAGTGAGCTGAT
ACCGCTCGCCGCAGCCGAACGACCGAGCGCAGCGAGTCAGTGAGCGAGGAAGCGGAAGAGCGCCCAATAC
GCAAACCGCCTCTCCCCGCGCGTTGGCCGATTCATTAATGCAGCTGGCACGACAGGTTTCCCGACTGGAA
AGCGGGCAGTGAGCGCAACGCAATTAATACGCGTACCGCTAGCCAGGAAGAGTTTGTAGAAACGCAAAAA
GGCCATCCGTCAGGATGGCCTTCTGCTTAGTTTGATGCCTGGCAGTTTATGGCGGGCGTCCTGCCCGCCA
CCCTCCGGGCCGTTGCTTCACAACGTTCAAATCCGCTCCCGGCGGATTTGTCCTACTCAGGAGAGCGTTC
ACCGACAAACAACAGATAAAACGAAAGGCCCAGTCTTCCGACTGAGCCTTTCGTTTTATTTGATGCCTGG
CAGTTCCCTACTCTCGCGTTAACGCTAGCATGGATGTTTTCCCAGTCACGACGTTGTAAAACGACGGCCA
GTCTTAAGCTCGGGCCC
Features (pLannotate 1.2.2; 10 found; start..end, strand, type, name):
      1..100     +  protein_bind   attL1: mutant version of attL; recombination site for the Gateway® LR reaction LR Clonase™
    106..999     +  CDS            SLC25A6: ADT3_HUMAN - Also known as AAC3 From Homo sapiens (Human).
   1004..1103    -  protein_bind   attL2: mutant version of attL; recombination site for the Gateway® LR reaction LR Clonase™
   1121..1139    -  promoter       T7 promoter: promoter for bacteriophage T7 RNA polymerase
   1273..2082    +  CDS            KanR: aminoglycoside phosphotransferase; aph(3')-Ia; confers resistance to kanamycin in bacteria or G418 (Geneticin®) in eukaryotes
   2229..2817    +  rep_origin     ori: high-copy-number ColE1/pMB1/pBR322/pUC origin of replication
   3000..3092    +  CDS            lacI (fragment): lac repressor; lacI; The lac repressor binds to the lac operator to inhibit transcription in E. coli. This inhibition can be relieved by adding lactose or isopropyl-β-D-thiogalactopyranoside (IPTG).
   3147..3174    -  terminator     rrnB T2 terminator: transcription terminator T2 from the E. coli rrnB gene
   3306..3349    +  terminator     rrnB T1 terminator: Escherichia coli rrnB; transcription terminator T1 from the E. coli rrnB gene
   3396..3432    -  CDS            lacZα (fragment): LacZα fragment of β-galactosidase; lacZ fragment
