[The description below was written by a language model from this plasmid's Addgene catalogue record and pLannotate feature annotations shown in this document.]
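Description:
pDONR221-SLC25A6_STOP is a Gateway entry clone built on the pDONR221 backbone, carrying a codon-optimized open reading frame for human SLC25A6 (also known as ANT3 or AAC3), a member of the SLC25 solute carrier family annotated as ADP/ATP translocase 3. The sequenced plasmid is about 3.4 kb, with an insert of roughly 0.9 kb. It is maintained in E. coli at high copy through a ColE1/pUC-type origin and selected with kanamycin via an aminoglycoside phosphotransferase (KanR) gene. Although the catalogue lists the vector type as mammalian expression, the feature table shows no eukaryotic promoter or polyadenylation signal. The plasmid is a shuttle for the ORF rather than an expression construct in its own right.

The SLC25A6 coding sequence sits between attL1 and attL2 sites, the recombination sites used by LR Clonase to transfer an insert directionally into any attR-containing destination vector. This version retains a stop codon at the end of the ORF, so the protein will be expressed with a native C-terminus and cannot be read through into a C-terminal tag supplied by the destination vector. N-terminal fusions or untagged expression remain possible, and a companion clone lacking the stop codon exists for C-terminal tagging. Other backbone elements include the rrnB T1 and T2 transcription terminators upstream of the cassette, which insulate the insert from read-through transcription, a T7 promoter adjacent to attL2 and oriented toward the insert on the antisense strand, and small lacI and lacZα remnants with no evident functional role. M13 forward and reverse primer sites flank the cassette for sequence verification. The plasmid belongs to a consortium collection of solute carrier clones intended for subcloning into custom expression vectors for transporter research.
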