Addgene plasmid #161221: pDONR221-SLC25A6_STOP
Purpose: Gateway entry clone with codon-optimized ORF sequence for subcloning into custom expression vectors. Contains a STOP codon at the end of the codon-optimized ORF sequence.
Depositing lab: RESOLUTE Consortium & Giulio Superti-Furga. Depositing organization: CeMM Research Center for Molecular Medicine. Publication: The RESOLUTE consortium: unlocking SLC transporters for drug discovery. Superti-Furga G, Lackner D, Wiedmer T, Ingles-Prieto A, Barbosa B, Girardi E, Goldmann U, Gurtl B, Klavins K, Klimek C, Lindinger S, Lineiro-Retes E, Muller AC, Onstein S, Redinger G, Reil D, Sedlyarov V, Wolf G, Crawford M, Everley R, ... Steppan CM. Nat Rev Drug Discov. 2020 Jul;19(7):429-430. doi: 10.1038/d41573-020-00056-6. PubMed 32265506.
Backbone
  Vector backbone: pDONR221
  Backbone manufacturer: ThermoFisher Scientific
  Backbone size w/o insert (bp): 2550
  Vector type: Mammalian Expression
Growth in bacteria
  Bacterial resistance: Kanamycin, 50 μg/mL
  Growth temperature: 37°C
  Growth strain: NEB Stable
  Copy number: High Copy
Gene/Insert
  Gene/Insert name: SLC25A6 (alt name: ANT3Y, MGC17525, ANT3)
  Species: H. sapiens (human)
  Insert size (bp): 897
  Entrez Gene: SLC25A6 (a.k.a. AAC3, ANT, ANT 2, ANT 3, ANT3, ANT3Y)
  Cloning method: Gateway Cloning
  Sequencing primers: 5′ M13-fwd; 3′ M13-rev
Terms and licenses: Academic/Nonprofit Terms; Industry Terms
Depositor comments: This plasmid contains a STOP codon at the end of the codon-optimized ORF. For the version of this plasmid that does not contain a STOP codon, please see Addgene plasmid 132055 For more information on the full Resolute plasmid collection, please see www.addgene.org/depositor-collections/re-solute/. Please provide your feedback on this plasmid to the RESOLUTE consortium by filling out their RESOLUTE repository feedback form: https://forms.office.com/Pages/ResponsePage.aspx?id=0e05yklzmkS7rjFGQL4N7z4feCLQvEJAmVcOCM_u885UN1JJRko0Ukg4TVQwNTZLOUxPQVJWT1NHUCQlQCN0PWcu
How to cite: pDONR221-SLC25A6_STOP was a gift from RESOLUTE Consortium & Giulio Superti-Furga (Addgene plasmid # 161221 ; http://n2t.net/addgene:161221 ; RRID:Addgene_161221)
