>Addgene plasmid #161221 | pDONR221-SLC25A6_STOP | depositor partial sequence | sequence record 312377 | Codon-optimized ORF of SLC25A6
ATGACCGAGCAGGCCATCAGCTTCGCCAAGGATTTTCTGGCAGGAGGAATCGCAGCAGCAATCTCCAAGA
CAGCAGTGGCCCCCATCGAGAGAGTGAAGCTGCTGCTGCAGGTGCAGCACGCCTCCAAGCAGATCGCCGC
CGACAAGCAGTATAAGGGCATCGTGGATTGCATCGTGAGGATCCCAAAGGAGCAGGGCGTGCTGTCTTTC
TGGAGAGGCAACCTGGCCAATGTGATCAGGTATTTTCCCACCCAGGCCCTGAACTTCGCCTTTAAGGATA
AGTACAAGCAGATCTTCCTGGGCGGCGTGGACAAGCACACCCAGTTCTGGAGGTATTTTGCCGGCAATCT
GGCATCTGGAGGAGCAGCAGGAGCCACAAGCCTGTGCTTCGTGTACCCTCTGGATTTTGCAAGGACCAGG
CTGGCAGCAGACGTGGGCAAGTCTGGCACAGAGAGAGAGTTTAGGGGCCTGGGCGATTGTCTGGTGAAGA
TCACCAAGAGCGACGGCATCCGCGGCCTGTATCAGGGCTTCAGCGTGTCCGTGCAGGGCATCATCATCTA
CCGGGCCGCCTATTTTGGCGTGTACGACACCGCCAAGGGCATGCTGCCCGATCCTAAGAACACACACATC
GTGGTGAGCTGGATGATCGCACAGACCGTGACAGCAGTGGCAGGAGTGGTGTCCTATCCATTCGATACAG
TGCGGAGAAGGATGATGATGCAGTCTGGCCGCAAGGGCGCCGACATCATGTACACCGGCACAGTGGATTG
TTGGCGCAAGATCTTCCGGGACGAGGGCGGCAAGGCCTTCTTTAAGGGCGCCTGGTCCAATGTGCTGAGG
GGAATGGGAGGAGCCTTTGTGCTGGTGCTGTACGACGAGCTGAAGAAAGTGATCTAA
